Addgene plasmid #181996: pcDNA3.1(+)-mCherry-p115
Purpose: Mammalian expression vector encoding p115 RhoGEF tagged with mCherry.
Depositing lab: Jin Zhang. Depositing organization: University of California, San Diego (UCSD). Publication: Histamine-induced biphasic activation of RhoA allows for persistent RhoA signaling. Zhang JZ, Nguyen AH, Miyamoto S, Heller Brown J, McCulloch AD, Zhang J. PLoS Biol. 2020 Sep 3;18(9):e3000866. doi: 10.1371/journal.pbio.3000866. eCollection 2020 Sep. PubMed 32881857.
Backbone
  Vector backbone: pcDNA3.1(+)
  Backbone manufacturer: Invitrogen
  Backbone size w/o insert (bp): 5377
  Total vector size (bp): 8824
  Vector type: Mammalian Expression
  Selectable markers: Neomycin (select with G418)
Growth in bacteria
  Bacterial resistance: Ampicillin, 100 μg/mL
  Growth temperature: 37°C
  Growth strain: DH5alpha
  Copy number: High Copy
Gene/Insert
  Gene/Insert name: mCherry-p115 (alt name: P115-RHOGEF)
  Species: H. sapiens (human)
  Insert size (bp): 3447
  Entrez Gene: ARHGEF1 (a.k.a. GEF1, IMD62, LBCL2, LSC, P115-RHOGEF, SUB1.5)
  Promoter: CMV
  Tag / fusion protein: mCherry (N terminal on insert)
  Cloning method: Gibson Cloning
  Sequencing primers: 5′ CMV forward; 3′ BGH reverse
Terms and licenses: Academic/Nonprofit Terms; Industry Terms: Not Available to Industry
How to cite: pcDNA3.1(+)-mCherry-p115 was a gift from Jin Zhang (Addgene plasmid # 181996 ; http://n2t.net/addgene:181996 ; RRID:Addgene_181996)
