[The description below was written by a language model from this plasmid's Addgene catalogue record and pLannotate feature annotations shown in this document.]
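Description:
pcDNA3.1(+)-mCherry-p115 is a mammalian expression plasmid built on the Invitrogen pcDNA3.1(+) backbone. It encodes human p115 RhoGEF (ARHGEF1) fused at its N terminus to the red fluorescent protein mCherry. The catalogue lists a total size of about 8.8 kb with a roughly 3.4 kb insert assembled by Gibson cloning; the sequenced record is slightly longer than the listed size but otherwise agrees with it. In bacteria the plasmid replicates from a high-copy ColE1/pUC-type origin and is selected with ampicillin through the β-lactamase gene. An f1 origin is also present, which allows production of single-stranded DNA.

The mCherry and ARHGEF1 coding sequences are annotated as directly adjacent. They are driven by the human cytomegalovirus immediate-early enhancer and promoter and terminated by the bovine growth hormone polyadenylation signal. A T7 promoter lies upstream of the insert and an SP6 promoter lies downstream in the reverse orientation, both typical flanking elements of such vectors. A separate cassette places the neomycin phosphotransferase gene under the SV40 early promoter with an SV40 poly(A) signal, so transfected mammalian cells can be selected with G418. Several short annotated fragments (truncated HIV-1 LTR, ble, lacI, bom and a partial SV40 promoter) appear to be backbone remnants or partial similarity hits rather than functional parts.

ARHGEF1 acts as a guanine nucleotide exchange factor for RhoA and as a GTPase-activating protein for Gα12 and Gα13, linking G-protein signalling to RhoA activation. The mCherry tag allows the protein's expression and localisation to be followed by fluorescence microscopy. The associated publication concerns histamine-induced RhoA signalling.
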