Features (pLannotate 1.2.2; 22 found; start..end, strand, type, name):
     11..390     +  enhancer       CMV enhancer: human cytomegalovirus immediate early enhancer
    391..594     +  promoter       CMV promoter: human cytomegalovirus (CMV) immediate early promoter
    590..623     +  LTR            5' LTR (truncated) (fragment): truncated 5' long terminal repeat (LTR) from HIV-1
    639..657     +  promoter       T7 promoter: promoter for bacteriophage T7 RNA polymerase
    671..1378    +  CDS            mCherry: mCherry is a basic (constitutively fluorescent) red fluorescent protein published in 2004, derived from Discosoma sp.. It is reported to be a very rapidly-maturing monomer with low acid sensitivity.
   1379..4114    +  CDS            ARHGEF1: ARHG1_HUMAN - Experimental evidence at protein level: Swiss-Prot protein existence level 1. Seems to play a role in the regulation of RhoA GTPase by guanine nucleotide-binding alpha-12 (GNA12) and alpha-13 (GNA13) subunits (PubMed:9641915, PubMed:9641916). Acts as GTPase-activating protein (GAP) for GNA12 and GNA13, and as guanine nucleotide exchange factor (GEF) for RhoA GTPase (PubMed:9641915, PubMed:9641916, PubMed:8810315, PubMed:30521495). Activated G alpha 13/GNA13 stimulates the RhoGEF activity through interaction with the RGS-like domain (PubMed:9641916). This GEF activity is inhibited
   4178..4196    -  promoter       SP6 promoter: promoter for bacteriophage SP6 RNA polymerase
   4222..4446    +  polyA_signal   bGH poly(A) signal: bovine growth hormone polyadenylation signal
   4450..4471    +  promoter       SV40 promoter (fragment): SV40 enhancer and early promoter
   4492..4920    +  rep_origin     f1 ori (sequence partly withheld): f1 bacteriophage origin of replication; arrow indicates direction of (+) strand synthesis
   4934..5263    +  promoter       SV40 promoter: SV40 enhancer and early promoter
   5330..6121    +  CDS            neo: KKA2_KLEPN - Also known as kan, nptII. Experimental evidence at protein level: Swiss-Prot protein existence level 1. Resistance to kanamycin, neomycin, paromomycin, ribostamycin, butirosin and gentamicin B. From Klebsiella pneumoniae.
   6145..6303    +  CDS            ble (fragment): BLE_KLEPN - Experimental evidence at protein level: Swiss-Prot protein existence level 1. Binding protein with a strong affinity to the bleomycin family of antibiotics. Binds to CL990; an antimitotic-antibiotic compound. From Klebsiella pneumoniae.
   6298..6419    +  polyA_signal   SV40 poly(A) signal: SV40 polyadenylation signal
   6492..6508    -  protein_bind   lac operator: The lac repressor binds to the lac operator to inhibit transcription in E. coli. This inhibition can be relieved by adding lactose or isopropyl-β-D-thiogalactopyranoside (IPTG). lac repressor encoded by lacI
   6516..6546    -  promoter       lac promoter: promoter for the E. coli lac operon
   6561..6582    -  protein_bind   CAP binding site: CAP binding activates transcription in the presence of cAMP. E. coli catabolite activator protein
   6595..6687    -  CDS            lacI (fragment): lac repressor; lacI; The lac repressor binds to the lac operator to inhibit transcription in E. coli. This inhibition can be relieved by adding lactose or isopropyl-β-D-thiogalactopyranoside (IPTG).
   6870..7458    -  rep_origin     ori: high-copy-number ColE1/pMB1/pBR322/pUC origin of replication
   7629..8489    -  CDS            AmpR: β-lactamase; bla; confers resistance to ampicillin, carbenicillin, and related antibiotics
   8490..8594    -  promoter       AmpR promoter: bla
   8653..8705    -  misc_feature   bom (fragment): basis of mobility region from pBR322
>Addgene plasmid #181996 | pcDNA3.1(+)-mCherry-p115 | addgene full sequence | sequence record 362783 | Addgene NGS Result
TATACGCGTTGACATTGATTATTGACTAGTTATTAATAGTAATCAATTACGGGGTCATTAGTTCATAGCC
CATATATGGAGTTCCGCGTTACATAACTTACGGTAAATGGCCCGCCTGGCTGACCGCCCAACGACCCCCG
CCCATTGACGTCAATAATGACGTATGTTCCCATAGTAACGCCAATAGGGACTTTCCATTGACGTCAATGG
GTGGAGTATTTACGGTAAACTGCCCACTTGGCAGTACATCAAGTGTATCATATGCCAAGTACGCCCCCTA
TTGACGTCAATGACGGTAAATGGCCCGCCTGGCATTATGCCCAGTACATGACCTTATGGGACTTTCCTAC
TTGGCAGTACATCTACGTATTAGTCATCGCTATTACCATGGTGATGCGGTTTTGGCAGTACATCAATGGG
CGTGGATAGCGGTTTGACTCACGGGGATTTCCAAGTCTCCACCCCATTGACGTCAATGGGAGTTTGTTTT
GGCACCAAAATCAACGGGACTTTCCAAAATGTCGTAACAACTCCGCCCCATTGACGCAAATGGGCGGTAG
GCGTGTACGGTGGGAGGTCTATATAAGCAGAGCTCTCTGGCTAACTAGAGAACCCACTGCTTACTGGCTT
ATCGAAATTAATACGACTCACTATAGGGAGACCCGCCACCATGGTGAGCAAGGGCGAGGAGGATAACATG
GCCATCATCAAGGAGTTCATGCGCTTCAAGGTGCACATGGAGGGCTCCGTGAACGGCCACGAGTTCGAGA
TCGAGGGCGAGGGCGAGGGCCGCCCCTACGAGGGCACCCAGACCGCCAAGCTGAAGGTGACCAAGGGTGG
CCCCCTGCCCTTCGCCTGGGACATCCTGTCCCCTCAGTTCATGTACGGCTCCAAGGCCTACGTGAAGCAC
CCCGCCGACATCCCCGACTACTTGAAGCTGTCCTTCCCCGAGGGCTTCAAGTGGGAGCGCGTGATGAACT
TCGAGGACGGCGGCGTGGTGACCGTGACCCAGGACTCCTCCCTGCAGGACGGCGAGTTCATCTACAAGGT
GAAGCTGCGCGGCACCAACTTCCCCTCCGACGGCCCCGTAATGCAGAAGAAGACCATGGGCTGGGAGGCC
TCCTCCGAGCGGATGTACCCCGAGGACGGCGCCCTGAAGGGCGAGATCAAGCAGAGGCTGAAGCTGAAGG
ACGGCGGCCACTACGACGCTGAGGTCAAGACCACCTACAAGGCCAAGAAGCCCGTGCAGCTGCCCGGCGC
CTACAACGTCAACATCAAGTTGGACATCACCTCCCACAACGAGGACTACACCATCGTGGAACAGTACGAA
CGCGCCGAGGGCCGCCACTCCACCGGCGGCATGGACGAGCTGTACAAGATGGAAGACTTCGCCCGAGGGG
CGGCCTCCCCAGGCCCCTCCCGGCCTGGCCTGGTTCCCGTCAGCATCATCGGGGCTGAGGATGAGGATTT
TGAGAACGAGCTGGAGACAAACTCAGAAGAGCAAAACAGCCAGTTCCAGAGCCTGGAGCAGGTGAAGCGG
CGCCCAGCCCACCTCATGGCCCTCCTGCAGCACGTGGCCCTGCAGTTTGAGCCAGGACCCCTGCTTTGCT
GTCTGCATGCCGACATGCTGGGCTCACTGGGCCCCAAGGAGGCCAAGAAGGCCTTCCTGGACTTCTACCA
CAGCTTCCTGGAGAAGACAGCGGTTCTCCGGGTGCCGGTCCCTCCCAACGTCGCCTTTGAACTTGACCGC
ACTAGGGCTGACCTCATCTCCGAGGATGTCCAGCGGCGGTTCGTGCAGGAGGTGGTGCAAAGCCAGCAGG
TAGCCGTGGGCCGGCAGCTGGAGGACTTCCGTTCCAAGCGGCTCATGGGCATGACGCCCTGGGAGCAGGA
GCTGGCCCAGCTGGAGGCTTGGGTTGGGCGGGACCGAGCCAGCTACGAGGCCCGGGAGCGGCACGTGGCG
GAGCGGCTGCTCATGCACCTGGAGGAGATGCAACATACCATCTCTACCGACGAAGAAAAGAGTGCTGCCG
TGGTCAACGCCATTGGCCTGTACATGCGCCACCTTGGGGTGCGGACCAAGAGTGGAGACAAGAAGTCGGG
GAGGAACTTCTTCCGGAAAAAGGTGATGGGGAACCGGCGGTCGGACGAGCCTGCCAAGACCAAGAAGGGG
CTGAGCAGCATCCTGGATGCCGCCCGCTGGAACCGGGGAGAGCCCCAGGTTCCAGATTTTCGACACCTCA
AAGCAGAGGTTGATGCCGAGAAGCCAGGTGCTACAGACCGGAAGGGAGGCGTGGGGATGCCCTCTCGGGA
CCGGAATATCGGGGCTCCTGGGCAGGACACCCCTGGAGTCTCTCTGCACCCTCTGTCCCTGGACAGCCCA
GACCGGGAACCAGGTGCTGACGCCCCCCTGGAGCTGGGGGACTCATCCCCGCAGGGCCCAATGAGCCTGG
AGTCCTTGGCGCCCCCAGAGAGTACCGACGAGGGGGCCGAAACCGAGAGCCCCGAGCCTGGAGATGAGGG
GGAGCCGGGGCGGTCGGGACTGGAGCTTGAACCAGAAGAGCCTCCCGGCTGGCGGGAACTCGTCCCCCCA
GACACCCTGCACAGCCTGCCCAAGAGCCAGGTGAAGCGGCAGGAGGTCATCAGCGAGCTGCTGGTGACAG
AGGCGGCCCACGTGCGCATGCTGCGGGTGCTGCACGACCTCTTCTTCCAGCCCATGGCAGAATGCCTGTT
CTTCCCCTTGGAGGAGCTGCAGAACATCTTCCCCAGCCTGGACGAGCTCATCGAGGTGCATTCCCTGTTC
CTCGATCGCCTGATGAAGCGGAGGCAGGAGAGTGGCTACCTCATCGAGGAGATCGGAGACGTGCTGCTGG
CCCGGTTTGATGGTGCTGAGGGCTCCTGGTTCCAGAAAATCTCCTCCCGCTTCTGCAGCCGCCAGTCATT
TGCCTTAGAGCAGCTCAAAGCCAAGCAACGCAAGGACCCTCGGTTCTGTGCCTTCGTGCAGGAAGCTGAG
AGCCGCCCGCGGTGCCGCCGCCTGCAGCTGAAGGACATGATCCCCACGGAGATGCAGCGGCTGACCAAGT
ACCCCCTGCTCCTGCAGAGCATCGGGCAGAACACAGAAGAGCCCACAGAACGGGAGAAAGTGGAGCTGGC
AGCCGAGTGCTGCCGGGAAATTCTACACCACGTCAACCAAGCCGTGCGTGACATGGAGGACCTGCTGAGG
CTCAAGGACTATCAGCGGCGCCTGGACTTGTCCCACCTTCGGCAGAGCAGCGACCCTATGCTGAGCGAGT
TCAAGAACCTGGACATCACCAAGAAGAAATTGGTCCACGAGGGCCCACTGACGTGGCGGGTGACTAAGGA
CAAGGCAGTGGAGGTGCATGTGCTGCTGCTGGACGACCTGCTGCTGCTGCTCCAGCGCCAGGACGAGCGG
CTGCTGCTCAAGTCCCATAGCCGGACACTGACGCCCACGCCCGATGGCAAGACCATGCTGCGGCCCGTGC
TGCGGCTCACCTCCGCCATGACCCGCGAGGTGGCCACCGATCACAAAGCCTTCTACGTCCTTTTTACCTG
GGACCAGGAGGCCCAGATATACGAGCTGGTGGCACAGACTGTGTCGGAGCGGAAAAACTGGTGTGCTCTC
ATCACTGAGACTGCCGGATCCCTGAAAGTCCCTGCCCCTGCCTCTCGCCCTAAGCCCCGGCCCAGCCCGA
GCAGCACCCGAGAACCCCTCCTCAGCAGCTCTGAGAACGGCAATGGTGGCCGAGAGACGTCTCCAGCTGA
TGCCCGGACCGAGAGAATCCTCAGTGACCTCCTGCCCTTCTGCAGACCAGGCCCCGAGGGCCAGCTCGCT
GCCACGGCCCTTCGGAAAGTGCTGTCCCTGAAGCAGCTTCTGTTTCCGGCGGAGGAAGACAATGGGGCGG
GGCCTCCTCGAGATGGGGATGGGGTCCCAGGGGGCGGCCCCCTGAGCCCAGCACGGACCCAGGAAATCCA
GGAGAACCTGCTCAGCTTGGAGGAGACCATGAAGCAGCTGGAGGAGTTGGAGGAGGAATTTTGCCGCCTG
AGACCCCTCCTGTCTCAGCTTGGGGGGAACTCTGTCCCCCAGCCTGGCTGCACTTGAGAATTCTGCAGAT
ATCCAGCACAGTGGCGGCCGCTCGAGCATGCATCTAGAGGGCCCTATTCTATAGTGTCACCTAAATGCTA
GAGCTCGCTGATCAGCCTCGACTGTGCCTTCTAGTTGCCAGCCATCTGTTGTTTGCCCCTCCCCCGTGCC
TTCCTTGACCCTGGAAGGTGCCACTCCCACTGTCCTTTCCTAATAAAATGAGGAAATTGCATCGCATTGT
CTGAGTAGGTGTCATTCTATTCTGGGGGGTGGGGTGGGGCAGGACAGCAAGGGGGAGGATTGGGAAGACA
ATAGCAGGCATGCTGGGGATGCGGTGGGCTCTATGGCTTCTGAGGCGGAAAGAACCAGCTGGGGCTCTAG
GGGGTATCCCC
[124 nt withheld, positions 4492-4615]
C
[91 nt withheld, positions 4617-4707]
A
[49 nt withheld, positions 4709-4757]
CCTTTGACGTTGGAGTCCACGTTCTTT
[37 nt withheld, positions 4785-4821]
ACCCTATCTCGGTCTATTCTTTTGATTTATAAGGGATTTTGCCGATTTCGGCCTATTGGTTAAAAAATGA
GCTGATTTAACAAAAATTTAACGCGAATTAATTCTGTGGAATGTGTGTCAGTTAGGGTGTGGAAAGTCCC
CAGGCTCCCCAGCAGGCAGAAGTATGCAAAGCATGCATCTCAATTAGTCAGCAACCAGGTGTGGAAAGTC
CCCAGGCTCCCCAGCAGGCAGAAGTATGCAAAGCATGCATCTCAATTAGTCAGCAACCATAGTCCCGCCC
CTAACTCCGCCCATCCCGCCCCTAACTCCGCCCAGTTCCGCCCATTCTCCGCCCCATGGCTGACTAATTT
TTTTTATTTATGCAGAGGCCGAGGCCGCCTCTGCCTCTGAGCTATTCCAGAAGTAGTGAGGAGGCTTTTT
TGGAGGCCTAGGCTTTTGCAAAAAGCTCCCGGGAGCTTGTATATCCATTTTCGGATCTGATCAAGAGACA
GGATGAGGATCGTTTCGCATGATTGAACAAGATGGATTGCACGCAGGTTCTCCGGCCGCTTGGGTGGAGA
GGCTATTCGGCTATGACTGGGCACAACAGACAATCGGCTGCTCTGATGCCGCCGTGTTCCGGCTGTCAGC
GCAGGGGCGCCCGGTTCTTTTTGTCAAGACCGACCTGTCCGGTGCCCTGAATGAACTGCAGGACGAGGCA
GCGCGGCTATCGTGGCTGGCCACGACGGGCGTTCCTTGCGCAGCTGTGCTCGACGTTGTCACTGAAGCGG
GAAGGGACTGGCTGCTATTGGGCGAAGTGCCGGGGCAGGATCTCCTGTCATCTCACCTTGCTCCTGCCGA
GAAAGTATCCATCATGGCTGATGCAATGCGGCGGCTGCATACGCTTGATCCGGCTACCTGCCCATTCGAC
CACCAAGCGAAACATCGCATCGAGCGAGCACGTACTCGGATGGAAGCCGGTCTTGTCGATCAGGATGATC
TGGACGAAGAGCATCAGGGGCTCGCGCCAGCCGAACTGTTCGCCAGGCTCAAGGCGCGCATGCCCGACGG
CGAGGATCTCGTCGTGACCCATGGCGATGCCTGCTTGCCGAATATCATGGTGGAAAATGGCCGCTTTTCT
GGATTCATCGACTGTGGCCGGCTGGGTGTGGCGGACCGCTATCAGGACATAGCGTTGGCTACCCGTGATA
TTGCTGAAGAGCTTGGCGGCGAATGGGCTGACCGCTTCCTCGTGCTTTACGGTATCGCCGCTCCCGATTC
GCAGCGCATCGCCTTCTATCGCCTTCTTGACGAGTTCTTCTGAGCGGGACTCTGGGGTTCGAAATGACCG
ACCAAGCGACGCCCAACCTGCCATCACGAGATTTCGATTCCACCGCCGCCTTCTATGAAAGGTTGGGCTT
CGGAATCGTTTTCCGGGACGCCGGCTGGATGATCCTCCAGCGCGGGGATCTCATGCTGGAGTTCTTCGCC
CACCCCAACTTGTTTATTGCAGCTTATAATGGTTACAAATAAAGCAATAGCATCACAAATTTCACAAATA
AAGCATTTTTTTCACTGCATTCTAGTTGTGGTTTGTCCAAACTCATCAATGTATCTTATCATGTCTGTAT
ACCGTCGACCTCTAGCTAGAGCTTGGCGTAATCATGGTCATAGCTGTTTCCTGTGTGAAATTGTTATCCG
CTCACAATTCCACACAACATACGAGCCGGAAGCATAAAGTGTAAAGCCTGGGGTGCCTAATGAGTGAGCT
AACTCACATTAATTGCGTTGCGCTCACTGCCCGCTTTCCAGTCGGGAAACCTGTCGTGCCAGCTGCATTA
ATGAATCGGCCAACGCGCGGGGAGAGGCGGTTTGCGTATTGGGCGCTCTTCCGCTTCCTCGCTCACTGAC
TCGCTGCGCTCGGTCGTTCGGCTGCGGCGAGCGGTATCAGCTCACTCAAAGGCGGTAATACGGTTATCCA
CAGAATCAGGGGATAACGCAGGAAAGAACATGTGAGCAAAAGGCCAGCAAAAGGCCAGGAACCGTAAAAA
GGCCGCGTTGCTGGCGTTTTTCCATAGGCTCCGCCCCCCTGACGAGCATCACAAAAATCGACGCTCAAGT
CAGAGGTGGCGAAACCCGACAGGACTATAAAGATACCAGGCGTTTCCCCCTGGAAGCTCCCTCGTGCGCT
CTCCTGTTCCGACCCTGCCGCTTACCGGATACCTGTCCGCCTTTCTCCCTTCGGGAAGCGTGGCGCTTTC
TCATAGCTCACGCTGTAGGTATCTCAGTTCGGTGTAGGTCGTTCGCTCCAAGCTGGGCTGTGTGCACGAA
CCCCCCGTTCAGCCCGACCGCTGCGCCTTATCCGGTAACTATCGTCTTGAGTCCAACCCGGTAAGACACG
ACTTATCGCCACTGGCAGCAGCCACTGGTAACAGGATTAGCAGAGCGAGGTATGTAGGCGGTGCTACAGA
GTTCTTGAAGTGGTGGCCTAACTACGGCTACACTAGAAGAACAGTATTTGGTATCTGCGCTCTGCTGAAG
CCAGTTACCTTCGGAAAAAGAGTTGGTAGCTCTTGATCCGGCAAACAAACCACCGCTGGTAGCGGTGGTT
TTTTTGTTTGCAAGCAGCAGATTACGCGCAGAAAAAAAGGATCTCAAGAAGATCCTTTGATCTTTTCTAC
GGGGTCTGACGCTCAGTGGAACGAAAACTCACGTTAAGGGATTTTGGTCATGAGATTATCAAAAAGGATC
TTCACCTAGATCCTTTTAAATTAAAAATGAAGTTTTAAATCAATCTAAAGTATATATGAGTAAACTTGGT
CTGACAGTTACCAATGCTTAATCAGTGAGGCACCTATCTCAGCGATCTGTCTATTTCGTTCATCCATAGT
TGCCTGACTCCCCGTCGTGTAGATAACTACGATACGGGAGGGCTTACCATCTGGCCCCAGTGCTGCAATG
ATACCGCGAGACCCACGCTCACCGGCTCCAGATTTATCAGCAATAAACCAGCCAGCCGGAAGGGCCGAGC
GCAGAAGTGGTCCTGCAACTTTATCCGCCTCCATCCAGTCTATTAATTGTTGCCGGGAAGCTAGAGTAAG
TAGTTCGCCAGTTAATAGTTTGCGCAACGTTGTTGCCATTGCTACAGGCATCGTGGTGTCACGCTCGTCG
TTTGGTATGGCTTCATTCAGCTCCGGTTCCCAACGATCAAGGCGAGTTACATGATCCCCCATGTTGTGCA
AAAAAGCGGTTAGCTCCTTCGGTCCTCCGATCGTTGTCAGAAGTAAGTTGGCCGCAGTGTTATCACTCAT
GGTTATGGCAGCACTGCATAATTCTCTTACTGTCATGCCATCCGTAAGATGCTTTTCTGTGACTGGTGAG
TACTCAACCAAGTCATTCTGAGAATAGTGTATGCGGCGACCGAGTTGCTCTTGCCCGGCGTCAATACGGG
ATAATACCGCGCCACATAGCAGAACTTTAAAAGTGCTCATCATTGGAAAACGTTCTTCGGGGCGAAAACT
CTCAAGGATCTTACCGCTGTTGAGATCCAGTTCGATGTAACCCACTCGTGCACCCAACTGATCTTCAGCA
TCTTTTACTTTCACCAGCGTTTCTGGGTGAGCAAAAACAGGAAGGCAAAATGCCGCAAAAAAGGGAATAA
GGGCGACACGGAAATGTTGAATACTCATACTCTTCCTTTTTCAATATTATTGAAGCATTTATCAGGGTTA
TTGTCTCATGAGCGGATACATATTTGAATGTATTTAGAAAAATAAACAAATAGGGGTTCCGCGCACATTT
CCCCGAAAAGTGCCACCTGACGTCGACGGATCGGGAGATCTCCCGATCCCCTATGGTGCACTCTCAGTAC
AATCTGCTCTGATGCCGCATAGTTAAGCCAGTATCTGCTCCCTGCTTGTGTGTTGGAGGTCGCTGAGTAG
TGCGCGAGCAAAATTTAAGCTACAACAAGGCAAGGCTTGACCGACAATTGCATGAAGAATCTGCTTAGGG
TTAGGCGTTTTGCGCTGCTTCGCGATGTACGGGCCAGA
